>Addgene plasmid #123320 | pLC-Flag-CSNK1A1 G40N-Puro | addgene full sequence | sequence record 239623 | Addgene NGS Result
AATATGCGGCCGCCAGAGAATTCGTCGAGGGACCTAATAACTTCGTATAGCATACATTATACGAAGTTAT
ACATGTTTAAGGGTTCCGGTTCCACTAGGTACAATTCGATATCAAGCTTATCGATAATCAACCTCTGGAT
TACAAAATTTGTGAAAGATTGACTGGTATTCTTAACTATGTTGCTCCTTTTACGCTATGTGGATACGCTG
CTTTAATGCCTTTGTATCATGCTATTGCTTCCCGTATGGCTTTCATTTTCTCCTCCTTGTATAAATCCTG
GTTGCTGTCTCTTTATGAGGAGTTGTGGCCCGTTGTCAGGCAACGTGGCGTGGTGTGCACTGTGTTTGCT
GACGCAACCCCCACTGGTTGGGGCATTGCCACCACCTGTCAGCTCCTTTCCGGGACTTTCGCTTTCCCCC
TCCCTATTGCCACGGCGGAACTCATCGCCGCCTGCCTTGCCCGCTGCTGGACAGGGGCTCGGCTGTTGGG
CACTGACAATTCCGTGGTGTTGTCGGGGAAATCATCGTCCTTTCCTTGGCTGCTCGCCTGTGTTGCCACC
TGGATTCTGCGCGGGACGTCCTTCTGCTACGTCCCTTCGGCCCTCAATCCAGCGGACCTTCCTTCCCGCG
GCCTGCTGCCGGCTCTGCGGCCTCTTCCGCGTCTTCGCCTTCGCCCTCAGACGAGTCGGATCTCCCTTTG
GGCCGCCTCCCCGCATCGATACCGTCGACCTCGATCGAGACCTAGAAAAACATGGAGCAATCACAAGTAG
CAATACAGCAGCTACCAATGCTGATTGTGCCTGGCTAGAAGCACAAGAGGAGGAGGAGGTGGGTTTTCCA
GTCACACCTCAGGTACCTTTAAGACCAATGACTTACAAGGCAGCTGTAGATCTTAGCCACTTTTTAAAAG
AAAAGGGGGGACTGGAAGGGCTAATTCACTCCCAACGAAGACAAGATATCCTTGATCTGTGGATCTACCA
CACACAAGGCTACTTCCCTGATTGGCAGAACTACACACCAGGGCCAGGGATCAGATATCCACTGACCTTT
GGATGGTGCTACAAGCTAGTACCAGTTGAGCAAGAGAAGGTAGAAGAAGCCAATGAAGGAGAGAACACCC
GCTTGTTACACCCTGTGAGCCTGCATGGGATGGATGACCCGGAGAGAGAAGTATTAGAGTGGAGGTTTGA
CAGCCGCCTAGCATTTCATCACATGGCCCGAGAGCTGCATCCGGACTGTACTGGGTCTCTCTGGTTAGAC
CAGATCTGAGCCTGGGAGCTCTCTGGCTAACTAGGGAACCCACTGCTTAAGCCTCAATAAAGCTTGCCTT
GAGTGCTTCAAGTAGTGTGTGCCCGTCTGTTGTGTGACTCTGGTAACTAGAGATCCCTCAGACCCTTTTA
GTCAGTGTGGAAAATCTCTAGCAGCATGTGAGCAAAAGGCCAGCAAAAGGCCAGGAACCGTAAAAAGGCC
GCGTTGCTGGCGTTTTTCCATAGGCTCCGCCCCCCTGACGAGCATCACAAAAATCGACGCTCAAGTCAGA
GGTGGCGAAACCCGACAGGACTATAAAGATACCAGGCGTTTCCCCCTGGAAGCTCCCTCGTGCGCTCTCC
TGTTCCGACCCTGCCGCTTACCGGATACCTGTCCGCCTTTCTCCCTTCGGGAAGCGTGGCGCTTTCTCAT
AGCTCACGCTGTAGGTATCTCAGTTCGGTGTAGGTCGTTCGCTCCAAGCTGGGCTGTGTGCACGAACCCC
CCGTTCAGCCCGACCGCTGCGCCTTATCCGGTAACTATCGTCTTGAGTCCAACCCGGTAAGACACGACTT
ATCGCCACTGGCAGCAGCCACTGGTAACAGGATTAGCAGAGCGAGGTATGTAGGCGGTGCTACAGAGTTC
TTGAAGTGGTGGCCTAACTACGGCTACACTAGAAGAACAGTATTTGGTATCTGCGCTCTGCTGAAGCCAG
TTACCTTCGGAAAAAGAGTTGGTAGCTCTTGATCCGGCAAACAAACCACCGCTGGTAGCGGTGGTTTTTT
TGTTTGCAAGCAGCAGATTACGCGCAGAAAAAAAGGATCTCAAGAAGATCCTTTGATCTTTTCTACGGGG
TCTGACGCTCAGTGGAACGAAAACTCACGTTAAGGGATTTTGGTCATGAGATTATCAAAAAGGATCTTCA
CCTAGATCCTTTTAAATTAAAAATGAAGTTTTAAATCAATCTAAAGTATATATGAGTAAACTTGGTCTGA
CAGTTACCAATGCTTAATCAGTGAGGCACCTATCTCAGCGATCTGTCTATTTCGTTCATCCATAGTTGCC
TGACTCCCCGTCGTGTAGATAACTACGATACGGGAGGGCTTACCATCTGGCCCCAGTGCTGCAATGATAC
CGCGAGACCCACGCTCACCGGCTCCAGATTTATCAGCAATAAACCAGCCAGCCGGAAGGGCCGAGCGCAG
AAGTGGTCCTGCAACTTTATCCGCCTCCATCCAGTCTATTAATTGTTGCCGGGAAGCTAGAGTAAGTAGT
TCGCCAGTTAATAGTTTGCGCAACGTTGTTGCCATTGCTACAGGCATCGTGGTGTCACGCTCGTCGTTTG
GTATGGCTTCATTCAGCTCCGGTTCCCAACGATCAAGGCGAGTTACATGATCCCCCATGTTGTGCAAAAA
AGCGGTTAGCTCCTTCGGTCCTCCGATCGTTGTCAGAAGTAAGTTGGCCGCAGTGTTATCACTCATGGTT
ATGGCAGCACTGCATAATTCTCTTACTGTCATGCCATCCGTAAGATGCTTTTCTGTGACTGGTGAGTACT
CAACCAAGTCATTCTGAGAATAGTGTATGCGGCGACCGAGTTGCTCTTGCCCGGCGTCAATACGGGATAA
TACCGCGCCACATAGCAGAACTTTAAAAGTGCTCATCATTGGAAAACGTTCTTCGGGGCGAAAACTCTCA
AGGATCTTACCGCTGTTGAGATCCAGTTCGATGTAACCCACTCGTGCACCCAACTGATCTTCAGCATCTT
TTACTTTCACCAGCGTTTCTGGGTGAGCAAAAACAGGAAGGCAAAATGCCGCAAAAAAGGGAATAAGGGC
GACACGGAAATGTTGAATACTCATACTCTTCCTTTTTCAATATTATTGAAGCATTTATCAGGGTTATTGT
CTCATGAGCGGATACATATTTGAATGTATTTAGAAAAATAAACAAATAGGGGTTCCGCGCACATTTCCCC
GAAAAGTGCCACCTGACGTCGACGGATCGGGAGATCTCCCGATCCCCTATGGTGCACTCTCAGTACAATC
TGCTCTGATGCCGCATAGTTAAGCCAGTATCTGCTCCCTGCTTGTGTGTTGGAGGTCGCTGAGTAGTGCG
CGAGCAAAATTTAAGCTACAACAAGGCAAGGCTTGACCGACAATTGCATGAAGAATCTGCTTAGGGTTAG
GCGTTTTGCGCTGCTTCGCGATGTACGGGCCAGATATACGCGTTGACATTGATTATTGACTAGTTATTAA
TAGTAATCAATTACGGGGTCATTAGTTCATAGCCCATATATGGAGTTCCGCGTTACATAACTTACGGTAA
ATGGCCCGCCTGGCTGACCGCCCAACGACCCCCGCCCATTGACGTCAATAATGACGTATGTTCCCATAGT
AACGCCAATAGGGACTTTCCATTGACGTCAATGGGTGGAGTATTTACGGTAAACTGCCCACTTGGCAGTA
CATCAAGTGTATCATATGCCAAGTACGCCCCCTATTGACGTCAATGACGGTAAATGGCCCGCCTGGCATT
ATGCCCAGTACATGACCTTATGGGACTTTCCTACTTGGCAGTACATCTACGTATTAGTCATCGCTATTAC
CATGGTGATGCGGTTTTGGCAGTACATCAATGGGCGTGGATAGCGGTTTGACTCACGGGGATTTCCAAGT
CTCCACCCCATTGACGTCAATGGGAGTTTGTTTTGGCACCAAAATCAACGGGACTTTCCAAAATGTCGTA
ACAACTCCGCCCCATTGACGCAAATGGGCGGTAGGCGTGTACGGTGGGAGGTCTATATAAGCAGCGCGTT
TTGCCTGTACTGGGTCTCTCTGGTTAGACCAGATCTGAGCCTGGGAGCTCTCTGGCTAACTAGGGAACCC
ACTGCTTAAGCCTCAATAAAGCTTGCCTTGAGTGCTTCAAGTAGTGTGTGCCCGTCTGTTGTGTGACTCT
GGTAACTAGAGATCCCTCAGACCCTTTTAGTCAGTGTGGAAAATCTCTAGCAGTGGCGCCCGAACAGGGA
CTTGAAAGCGAAAGGGAAACCAGAGGAGCTCTCTCGACGCAGGACTCGGCTTGCTGAAGCGCGCACGGCA
AGAGGCGAGGGGCGGCGACTGGTGAGTACGCCAAAAATTTTGACTAGCGGAGGCTAGAAGGAGAGAGATG
GGTGCGAGAGCGTCAGTATTAAGCGGGGGAGAATTAGATCGCGATGGGAAAAAATTCGGTTAAGGCCAGG
GGGAAAGAAAAAATATAAATTAAAACATATAGTATGGGCAAGCAGGGAGCTAGAACGATTCGCAGTTAAT
CCTGGCCTGTTAGAAACATCAGAAGGCTGTAGACAAATACTGGGACAGCTACAACCATCCCTTCAGACAG
GATCAGAAGAACTTAGATCATTATATAATACAGTAGCAACCCTCTATTGTGTGCATCAAAGGATAGAGAT
AAAAGACACCAAGGAAGCTTTAGACAAGATAGAGGAAGAGCAAAACAAAAGTAAGACCACCGCACAGCAA
GCGGCCGGCCGCTGATCTTCAGACCTGGAGGAGGAGATATGAGGGACAATTGGAGAAGTGAATTATATAA
ATATAAAGTAGTAAAAATTGAACCATTAGGAGTAGCACCCACCAAGGCAAAGAGAAGAGTGGTGCAGAGA
GAAAAAAGAGCAGTGGGAATAGGAGCTTTGTTCCTTGGGTTCTTGGGAGCAGCAGGAAGCACTATGGGCG
CAGCGTCAATGACGCTGACGGTACAGGCCAGACAATTATTGTCTGGTATAGTGCAGCAGCAGAACAATTT
GCTGAGGGCTATTGAGGCGCAACAGCATCTGTTGCAACTCACAGTCTGGGGCATCAAGCAGCTCCAGGCA
AGAATCCTGGCTGTGGAAAGATACCTAAAGGATCAACAGCTCCTGGGGATTTGGGGTTGCTCTGGAAAAC
TCATTTGCACCACTGCTGTGCCTTGGAATGCTAGTTGGAGTAATAAATCTCTGGAACAGATTTGGAATCA
CACGACCTGGATGGAGTGGGACAGAGAAATTAACAATTACACAAGCTTAATACACTCCTTAATTGAAGAA
TCGCAAAACCAGCAAGAAAAGAATGAACAAGAATTATTGGAATTAGATAAATGGGCAAGTTTGTGGAATT
GGTTTAACATAACAAATTGGCTGTGGTATATAAAATTATTCATAATGATAGTAGGAGGCTTGGTAGGTTT
AAGAATAGTTTTTGCTGTACTTTCTATAGTGAATAGAGTTAGGCAGGGATATTCACCATTATCGTTTCAG
ACCCACCTCCCAACCCCGAGGGGACCCGACAGGCCCGAAGGAATAGAAGAAGAAGGTGGAGAGAGAGACA
GAGACAGATCCATTCGATTAGTGAACGGATCGGCACTGCGTGCGCCAATTCTGCAGACAAATGGCAGTAT
TCATCCACAATTTTAAAAGAAAAGGGGGGATTGGGGGGTACAGTGCAGGGGAAAGAATAGTAGACATAAT
AGCAACAGACATACAAACTAAAGAATTACAAAAACAAATTACAAAAATTCAAAATTTTCGGGTTTATTAC
AGGGACAGCAGAGATCCAGTTTGGTTAGTACCGGGCCCGAGAGGATCCTTAGTTATTAATAGTAATCAAT
TACGGGGTCATTAGTTCATAGCCCATATATGGAGTTCCGCGTTACATAACTTACGGTAAATGGCCCGCCT
GGCTGACCGCCCAACGACCCCCGCCCATTGACGTCAATAATGACGTATGTTCCCATAGTAACGCCAATAG
GGACTTTCCATTGACGTCAATGGGTGGAGTATTTACGGTAAACTGCCCACTTGGCAGTACATCAAGTGTA
TCATATGCCAAGTACGCCCCCTATTGACGTCAATGACGGTAAATGGCCCGCCTGGCATTATGCCCAGTAC
ATGACCTTATGGGACTTTCCTACTTGGCAGTACATCTACGTATTAGTCATCGCTATTACCATGGTGATGC
GGTTTTGGCAGTACATCAATGGGCGTGGATAGCGGTTTGACTCACGGGGATTTCCAAGTCTCCACCCCAT
TGACGTCAATGGGAGTTTGTTTTGGCACCAAAATCAACGGGACTTTCCAAAATGTCGTAACAACTCCGCC
CCATTGACGCAAATGGGCGGTAGGCGTGTACGGTGGGAGGTCTATATAAGCAGAGCTGGTTTAGTGAACC
GTCAGATCCGGCCACCATGGATTACAAAGACGATGACGATAAGGCGAGTAGCAGCGGCTCCAAGGCTGAA
TTCATTGTCGGAGGGAAATATAAACTGGTACGGAAGATCGGGTCTGGCTCCTTCGGGGACATCTATTTGG
CGATCAACATCACCAACAACGAGGAAGTGGCAGTGAAGCTAGAATCTCAGAAGGCCAGGCATCCCCAGTT
GCTGTACGAGAGCAAGCTCTATAAGATTCTTCAAGGTGGGGTTGGCATCCCCCACATACGGTGGTATGGT
CAGGAAAAAGACTACAATGTACTAGTCATGGATCTTCTGGGACCTAGCCTCGAAGACCTCTTCAATTTCT
GTTCAAGAAGGTTCACAATGAAAACTGTACTTATGTTAGCTGACCAGATGATCAGTAGAATTGAATATGT
GCATACAAAGAATTTTATACACAGAGACATTAAACCAGATAACTTCCTAATGGGTATTGGGCGTCACTGT
AATAAGTTATTCCTTATTGATTTTGGTTTGGCCAAAAAGTACAGAGACAACAGGACAAGGCAACACATAC
CATACAGAGAAGATAAAAACCTCACTGGCACTGCCCGATATGCTAGCATCAATGCACATCTTGGTATTGA
GCAGAGTCGCCGAGATGACATGGAATCATTAGGATATGTTTTGATGTATTTTAATAGAACCAGCCTGCCA
TGGCAAGGGCTAAAGGCTGCAACAAAGAAACAAAAATATGAAAAGATTAGTGAAAAGAAGATGTCCACGC
CTGTTGAAGTTTTATGTAAGGGGTTTCCTGCAGAATTTGCGATGTACTTAAACTATTGTCGTGGGCTACG
CTTTGAGGAAGCCCCAGATTACATGTATCTGAGGCAGCTATTCCGCATTCTTTTCAGGACCCTGAACCAT
CAATATGACTACACATTTGATTGGACAATGTTAAAGCAGAAAGCAGCACAGCAGGCAGCCTCTTCCAGTG
GGCAGGGTCAGCAGGCCCAAACCCCCACAGGCAAGCAAACTGACAAAACCAAGAGTAACATGAAAGGTTT
CGGATCCGGCGCAACAAACTTCTCTCTGCTGAAACAAGCCGGAGATGTCGAAGAGAATCCTGGACCGACC
GAGTACAAGCCCACGGTGCGCCTCGCCACCCGCGACGACGTCCCCAGGGCCGTACGCACCCTCGCCGCCG
CGTTCGCCGACTACCCCGCCACGCGCCACACCGTCGATCCGGACCGCCACATCGAGCGGGTCACCGAGCT
GCAAGAACTCTTCCTCACGCGCGTCGGGCTCGACATCGGCAAGGTGTGGGTCGCGGACGACGGCGCCGCG
GTGGCGGTCTGGACCACGCCGGAGAGCGTCGAAGCGGGGGCGGTGTTCGCCGAGATCGGCCCGCGCATGG
CCGAGTTGAGCGGTTCCCGGCTGGCCGCGCAGCAACAGATGGAAGGCCTCCTGGCGCCGCACCGGCCCAA
GGAGCCCGCGTGGTTCCTGGCCACCGTCGGAGTCTCGCCCGACCACCAGGGCAAGGGTCTGGGCAGCGCC
GTCGTGCTCCCCGGAGTGGAGGCGGCCGAGCGCGCCGGGGTGCCCGCCTTCCTGGAGACCTCCGCGCCCC
GCAACCTCCCCTTCTACGAGCGGCTCGGCTTCACCGTCACCGCCGACGTCGAGGTGCCCGAAGGACCGCG
CACCTGGTGCATGACCCGCAAGCCCGGTGCCTGA
Features (pLannotate 1.2.2; 22 found; start..end, strand, type, name):
     37..70      +  protein_bind   loxP: Cre-mediated recombination occurs in the 8-bp core sequence (GCATACAT). Cre recombinase
    103..126     +  misc_feature   MCS (fragment): pBluescript multiple cloning site
    126..714     +  misc_feature   WPRE: woodchuck hepatitis virus posttranscriptional regulatory element
    715..734     +  misc_feature   MCS (fragment): pBluescript multiple cloning site
    736..1236    +  CDS            nef (fragment): NEF_HV1LA - Experimental evidence at protein level: Swiss-Prot protein existence level 1. Extracellular Nef protein targets CD4(+) T-lymphocytes for apoptosis by interacting with CXCR4 surface receptors. From Human immunodeficiency virus type 1 group M subtype B (isolate Lai) (HIV-1).
   1243..1423    +  LTR            5' LTR (truncated): truncated 5' long terminal repeat (LTR) from HIV-1
   1485..2073    -  rep_origin     ori: high-copy-number ColE1/pMB1/pBR322/pUC origin of replication
   2244..3104    -  CDS            AmpR: β-lactamase; bla; confers resistance to ampicillin, carbenicillin, and related antibiotics
   3105..3209    -  promoter       AmpR promoter: bla
   3268..3320    -  misc_feature   bom (fragment): basis of mobility region from pBR322
   3475..3854    +  enhancer       CMV enhancer: human cytomegalovirus immediate early enhancer
   3855..4054    +  promoter       CMV promoter: human cytomegalovirus (CMV) immediate early promoter
   4072..4252    +  LTR            5' LTR (truncated): truncated 5' long terminal repeat (LTR) from HIV-1
   4299..4424    +  misc_feature   HIV-1 Ψ: packaging signal of human immunodeficiency virus type 1
   4408..4746    +  CDS            HIV-1 gag (fragment): gag protein from human immunodeficiency virus 1; gag
   4921..5154    +  misc_feature   RRE: The Rev response element (RRE) of HIV-1 allows for Rev-dependent mRNA export from the nucleus to the cytoplasm.
   5531..5631    +  CDS            Rev (fragment): human immunodeficiency virus 1 (HIV-1) Rev protein; rev; enhances nuclear export of unspliced and incompletely spliced viral mRNAs
   5681..5798    +  misc_feature   cPPT/CTS: central polypurine tract and central termination sequence of HIV-1
   5920..6223    +  enhancer       CMV enhancer: human cytomegalovirus immediate early enhancer
   6224..6427    +  promoter       CMV promoter: human cytomegalovirus (CMV) immediate early promoter
   6484..7491    +  CDS            CSNK1A1: KC1A_HUMAN - Experimental evidence at protein level: Swiss-Prot protein existence level 1. Casein kinases are operationally defined by their preferential utilization of acidic proteins such as caseins as substrates. It can phosphorylate a large number of proteins. Participates in Wnt signaling. Phosphorylates CTNNB1 at 'Ser-45'. May phosphorylate PER1 and PER2. May play a role in segregating chromosomes during mitosis (PubMed:11955436, PubMed:1409656, PubMed:18305108). May play a role in keratin cytoskeleton disassembly and thereby, it may regulate epithelial cell migration (PubMed:23902688).
   7557..8154    +  CDS            PuroR (fragment): puromycin N-acetyltransferase; pac from Streptomyces; confers resistance to puromycin
