[The description below was written by a language model from this plasmid's Addgene catalogue record and pLannotate feature annotations shown in this document.]
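Description:
pLC-Flag-CSNK1A1 G40N-Puro is an 8,154 bp HIV-1-based lentiviral expression vector built on the pLCE backbone. It delivers and stably expresses a mutant human casein kinase 1 alpha (CSNK1A1, CK1α) in mammalian cells. In bacteria it replicates from a high-copy ColE1/pUC-type origin and is selected with ampicillin through the β-lactamase gene. The lentiviral genome is transcribed from a CMV enhancer/promoter fused to a truncated 5' LTR, an arrangement that typically makes packaging independent of Tat. Downstream lie the Ψ packaging signal with a partial gag sequence, the Rev response element for Rev-dependent nuclear export of the genomic RNA, and the cPPT/CTS element, which aids nuclear import of the reverse-transcribed genome. After the cargo come a WPRE, which enhances transcript stability and expression, residual nef sequence, and the 3' LTR, which the annotation tool labels as a second truncated LTR. A single loxP site is also annotated just after the expression cassette, but the record does not state its purpose.

The payload is driven by an internal CMV enhancer/promoter. It encodes N-terminally Flag-tagged CK1α in which glycine 40 is changed to asparagine, linked through a P2A self-cleaving peptide to puromycin N-acetyltransferase. Both proteins are therefore produced from one transcript, and transduced cells can be selected with puromycin. The Flag tag and P2A are described in the catalogue entry but are not individually annotated in the feature table. The PuroR annotation runs to the end of the numbered sequence simply because of where the circular record is opened. The associated study concerns CK1α as an effector of immunomodulatory drugs in primary effusion lymphoma, which suggests the vector was used to test the function of the mutant in that setting. The record does not state the specific effect of the G40N substitution.
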