Addgene plasmid #123320: pLC-Flag-CSNK1A1 G40N-Puro
Purpose: Lentiviral vector for expression of Flag tagged CK1alpha G40N-P2A-Puro casette from a CMV promoter
Depositing lab: Eva Gottwein. Depositing organization: Northwestern University. Publication: CK1alpha and IRF4 are essential and independent effectors of immunomodulatory drugs in primary effusion lymphoma. Patil A, Manzano M, Gottwein E. Blood. 2018 Aug 9;132(6):577-586. doi: 10.1182/blood-2018-01-828418. Epub 2018 Jun 28. PubMed 29954751.
Backbone
  Vector backbone: pLCE
  Total vector size (bp): 8154
  Vector type: Mammalian Expression, Lentiviral
  Selectable markers: Puromycin
Growth in bacteria
  Bacterial resistance: Ampicillin, 100 μg/mL
  Growth temperature: 37°C
  Growth strain: Stbl3
  Copy number: High Copy
Gene/Insert
  Gene/Insert name: CSNK1A1 (alt name: CK1 alpha)
  Species: H. sapiens (human)
  Insert size (bp): 1035
  Mutation: changed Glycine 40 to Asparagine
  Entrez Gene: CSNK1A1 (a.k.a. CK1, CK1a, CKIa, HEL-S-77p, HLCDGP1, PRO2975)
  Promoter: CMV
  Tag / fusion protein: Flag (N terminal on insert)
  Cloning method: Gibson Cloning
  Sequencing primers: 5′ -; 3′ -
Terms and licenses: Academic/Nonprofit Terms; Industry Terms: Not Available to Industry
How to cite: pLC-Flag-CSNK1A1 G40N-Puro was a gift from Eva Gottwein (Addgene plasmid # 123320 ; http://n2t.net/addgene:123320 ; RRID:Addgene_123320)
